>Addgene plasmid #47051 | pECIA14 | depositor full sequence | sequence record 67169 | pECIA14 sequence 6964 bps
TCGCGCGTTTCGGTGATGACGGTGAAAACCTCTGACACATGCAGCTCCCGGAGACGGTCACAGCTTGTCT
GTAAGCGGATGCCGGGAGCAGACAAGCCCGTCAGGGCGCGTCAGCGGGTGTTGGCGGGTGTCGGGGCTGG
CTTAACTATGCGGCATCAGAGCAGATTGTACTGAGAGTGCACCATATGCGGTGTGAAATACCGCACAGAT
GCGTAAGGAGAAAATACCGCATCAGGCGCCATTCGCCATTCAGGCTGCGCAACTGTTGGGAAGGGCGATC
GGTGCGGGCCTCTTCGCTATTACGCCAGCTGGCGAAAGGGGGATGTGCTGCAAGGCGATTAAGTTGGGTA
ACGCCAGGGTTTTCCCAGTCACGACGTTGTAAAACGACGGCCAGTGAATTAATTCGTTGCAGGACAGGAT
GTGGTGCCCGATGTGACTAGCTCTTTGCTGCAGGCCGTCCTATCCTCTGGTTCCGATAAGAGACCCAGAA
CTCCGGCCCCCCACCGCCCACCGCCACCCCCATACATATGTGGTACGCAAGTAAGAGTGCCTGCGCATGC
CCCATGTGCCCCACCAAGAGCTTTGCATCCCATACAAGTCCCCAAAGTGGAGAACCGAACCAATTCTTCG
CGGGCAGAACAAAAGCTTCTGCACACGTCTCCACTCGAATTTGGAGCCGGCCGGCGTGTGCAAAAGAGGT
GAATCGAACGAAAGACCCGTGTGTAAAGCCGCGTTTCCAAAATGTATAAAACCGAGAGCATCTGGCCAAT
GTGCATCAGTTGTGGTCAGCAGCAAAATCAAGTGAATCATCTCAGTGCAACTAAAGGGGGGATCCGATCT
CAATATGAAGTTATGCATATTACTGGCCGTCGTGGCCTTTGTTGGCCTCTCGCTCGGGAGATCATCAACA
AGTTTGTACAAAAAAGCTGAACGAGAAACGTAAAATGATATAAATATCAATATATTAAATTAGATTTTGC
ATAAAAAACAGACTACATAATACTGTAAAACACAACATATCCAGTCACTATGGCGGCCGCATTAGGCACC
CCAGGCTTTACACTTTATGCTTCCGGCTCGTATAATGTGTGGATTTTGAGTTAGGATCCGTCGAGATTTT
CAGGAGCTAAGGAAGCTAAAATGGAGAAAAAAATCACTGGATATACCACCGTTGATATATCCCAATGGCA
TCGTAAAGAACATTTTGAGGCATTTCAGTCAGTTGCTCAATGTACCTATAACCAGACCGTTCAGCTGGAT
ATTACGGCCTTTTTAAAGACCGTAAAGAAAAATAAGCACAAGTTTTATCCGGCCTTTATTCACATTCTTG
CCCGCCTGATGAATGCTCATCCGGAATTCCGTATGGCAATGAAAGACGGTGAGCTGGTGATATGGGATAG
TGTTCACCCTTGTTACACCGTTTTCCATGAGCAAACTGAAACGTTTTCATCGCTCTGGAGTGAATACCAC
GACGATTTCCGGCAGTTTCTACACATATATTCGCAAGATGTGGCGTGTTACGGTGAAAACCTGGCCTATT
TCCCTAAAGGGTTTATTGAGAATATGTTTTTCGTCTCAGCCAATCCCTGGGTGAGTTTCACCAGTTTTGA
TTTAAACGTGGCCAATATGGACAACTTCTTCGCCCCCGTTTTCACCATGGGCAAATATTATACGCAAGGC
GACAAGGTGCTGATGCCGCTGGCGATTCAGGTTCATCATGCCGTTTGTGATGGCTTCCATGTCGGCAGAA
TGCTTAATGAATTACAACAGTACTGCGATGAGTGGCAGGGCGGGGCGTAAAGATCTGGATCCGGCTTACT
AAAAGCCAGATAACAGTATGCGTATTTGCGCGCTGATTTTTGCGGTATAAGAATATATACTGATATGTAT
ACCCGAAGTATGTCAAAAAGAGGTATGCTATGAAGCAGCGTATTACAGTGACAGTTGACAGCGACAGCTA
TCAGTTGCTCAAGGCATATATGATGTCAATATCTCCGGTCTGGTAAGCACAACCATGCAGAATGAAGCCC
GTCGTCTGCGTGCCGAACGCTGGAAAGCGGAAAATCAGGAAGGGATGGCTGAGGTCGCCCGGTTTATTGA
AATGAACGGCTCTTTTGCTGACGAGAACAGGGGCTGGTGAAATGCAGTTTAAGGTTTACACCTATAAAAG
AGAGAGCCGTTATCGTCTGTTTGTGGATGTACAGAGTGATATTATTGACACGCCCGGGCGACGGATGGTG
ATCCCCCTGGCCAGTGCACGTCTGCTGTCAGATAAAGTCTCCCGTGAACTTTACCCGGTGGTGCATATCG
GGGATGAAAGCTGGCGCATGATGACCACCGATATGGCCAGTGTGCCGGTCTCCGTTATCGGGGAAGAAGT
GGCTGATCTCAGCCACCGCGAAAATGACATCAAAAACGCCATTAACCTGATGTTCTGGGGAATATAAATG
TCAGGCTCCCTTATACACAGCCAGTCTGCAGGTCGACCATAGTGACTGGATATGTTGTGTTTTACAGTAT
TATGTAGTCTGTTTTTTATGCAAAATCTAATTTAATATATTGATATTTATATCATTTTACGTTTCTCGTT
CAGCTTTCTTGTACAAAGTGGTTGATATCCAGCACAGTGGCGGCCGCCTGGAGGTGCTGTTCCAGGGACC
AAGCGGCAATCCCGGCGGCGATCTGGCCCCCCAGATGCTGCGCGAGCTGCAGGAGACCAATGCCGCCCTG
CAGGACGTGCGCGAGCTGCTGCGCCACCGCGTGAAGGAGATCACCTTCCTGAAGAACACCGTGATGGAGT
GCGACGCCTGCGGCATGCAGCCCTCTAGAGGCTCCGGCTCCATCATCCCAGTTGAGGAGGAGAACCCGGA
CTTCTGGAACCGCGAGGCAGCCGAGGCCCTGGGTGCCGCCAAGAAGCTGCAGCCTGCACAGACAGCCGCC
AAGAACCTCATCATCTTCCTGGGCGATGGGATGGGGGTGTCTACGGTGACAGCTGCCAGGATCCTAAAAG
GGCAGAAGAAGGACAAACTGGGGCCTGAGATACCCCTGGCCATGGACCGCTTCCCATATGTGGCTCTGTC
CAAGACATACAATGTAGACAAACATGTGCCAGACAGTGGAGCCACAGCCACGGCCTACCTGTGCGGGGTC
AAGGGCAACTTCCAGACCATTGGCTTGAGTGCAGCCGCCCGCTTTAACCAGTGCAACACGACACGCGGCA
ACGAGGTCATCTCCGTGATGAATCGGGCCAAGAAAGCAGGGAAGTCAGTGGGAGTGGTAACCACCACACG
AGTGCAGCACGCCTCGCCAGCCGGCACCTACGCCCACACGGTGAACCGCAACTGGTACTCGGACGCCGAC
GTGCCTGCCTCGGCCCGCCAGGAGGGGTGCCAGGACATCGCTACGCAGCTCATCTCCAACATGGACATTG
ACGTGATCCTAGGTGGAGGCCGAAAGTACATGTTTCGCATGGGAACCCCAGACCCTGAGTACCCAGATGA
CTACAGCCAAGGTGGGACCAGGCTGGACGGGAAGAATCTGGTGCAGGAATGGCTGGCGAAGCGCCAGGGT
GCCCGGTATGTGTGGAACCGCACTGAGCTCATGCAGGCTTCCCTGGACCCGTCTGTGACCCATCTCATGG
GTCTCTTTGAGCCTGGAGACATGAAATACGAGATCCACCGAGACTCCACACTGGACCCCTCCCTGATGGA
GATGACAGAGGCTGCCCTGCGCCTGCTGAGCAGGAACCCCCGCGGCTTCTTCCTCTTCGTGGAGGGTGGT
CGCATCGACCATGGTCATCATGAAAGCAGGGCTTACCGGGCACTGACTGAGACGATCATGTTCGACGACG
CCATTGAGAGGGCGGGCCAGCTCACCAGCGAGGAGGACACGCTGAGCCTCGTCACTGCCGACCACTCCCA
CGTCTTCTCCTTCGGAGGCTACCCCCTGCGAGGGAGCTCCATCTTCGGGCTGGCCCCTGGCAAGGCCCGG
GACAGGAAGGCCTACACGGTCCTCCTATACGGAAACGGTCCAGGCTATGTGCTCAAGGACGGCGCCCGGC
CGGATGTTACCGAGAGCGAGAGCGGGAGCCCCGAGTATCGGCAGCAGTCAGCAGTGCCCCTGGACGAAGA
GACCCACGCAGGCGAGGACGTGGCGGTGTTCGCGCGCGGCCCGCAGGCGCACCTGGTTCACGGCGTGCAG
GAGCAGACCTTCATAGCGCACGTCATGGCCTTCGCCGCCTGCCTGGAGCCCTACACCGCCTGCGACCTGG
CGCCCCCCGCCGGCACCACCGACGCCGCGCACCCGGGTTCTAGAGGAAGCACCTCCGGCGATAACGATTA
CAAGGATGATGATGATAAGGCCAGCGGCACCGGTCATCATCACCATCACCATTGAGTTTAAACCCGCTGA
TCAGCCTCGACTGTGCCTTCTAAGGCCTGAGCTCGCTGATCAGCCTCGATCGAGGATCCAGACATGATAA
GATACATTGATGAGTTTGGACAAACCACAACTAGAATGCAGTGAAAAAAATGCTTTATTTGTGAAATTTG
TGATGCTATTGCTTTATTTGTAACCATTATAAGCTGCAATAAACAAGTTAACAACAACAATTGCATTCAT
TTTATGTTTCAGGTTCAGGGGGAGGTGTGGGAGGTTTTTTAAAGCAAGTAAAACCTCTACAAATGTGGTA
TGGCTGATTATGATCAGTCGACCTGCAGGCATGCAAGCTTGGCGTAATCATGGTCATAGCTGTTTCCTGT
GTGAAATTGTTATCCGCTCACAATTCCACACAACATACGAGCCGGAAGCATAAAGTGTAAAGCCTGGGGT
GCCTAATGAGTGAGCTAACTCACATTAATTGCGTTGCGCTCACTGCCCGCTTTCCAGTCGGGAAACCTGT
CGTGCCAGCTGCATTAATGAATCGGCCAACGCGCGGGGAGAGGCGGTTTGCGTATTGGGCGCTCTTCCGC
TTCCTCGCTCACTGACTCGCTGCGCTCGGTCGTTCGGCTGCGGCGAGCGGTATCAGCTCACTCAAAGGCG
GTAATACGGTTATCCACAGAATCAGGGGATAACGCAGGAAAGAACATGTGAGCAAAAGGCCAGCAAAAGG
CCAGGAACCGTAAAAAGGCCGCGTTGCTGGCGTTTTTCCATAGGCTCCGCCCCCCTGACGAGCATCACAA
AAATCGACGCTCAAGTCAGAGGTGGCGAAACCCGACAGGACTATAAAGATACCAGGCGTTTCCCCCTGGA
AGCTCCCTCGTGCGCTCTCCTGTTCCGACCCTGCCGCTTACCGGATACCTGTCCGCCTTTCTCCCTTCGG
GAAGCGTGGCGCTTTCTCATAGCTCACGCTGTAGGTATCTCAGTTCGGTGTAGGTCGTTCGCTCCAAGCT
GGGCTGTGTGCACGAACCCCCCGTTCAGCCCGACCGCTGCGCCTTATCCGGTAACTATCGTCTTGAGTCC
AACCCGGTAAGACACGACTTATCGCCACTGGCAGCAGCCACTGGTAACAGGATTAGCAGAGCGAGGTATG
TAGGCGGTGCTACAGAGTTCTTGAAGTGGTGGCCTAACTACGGCTACACTAGAAGAACAGTATTTGGTAT
CTGCGCTCTGCTGAAGCCAGTTACCTTCGGAAAAAGAGTTGGTAGCTCTTGATCCGGCAAACAAACCACC
GCTGGTAGCGGTGGTTTTTTTGTTTGCAAGCAGCAGATTACGCGCAGAAAAAAAGGATCTCAAGAAGATC
CTTTGATCTTTTCTACGGGGTCTGACGCTCAGTGGAACGAAAACTCACGTTAAGGGATTTTGGTCATGAG
ATTATCAAAAAGGATCTTCACCTAGATCCTTTTAAATTAAAAATGAAGTTTTAAATCAATCTAAAGTATA
TATGAGTAAACTTGGTCTGACAGTTACCAATGCTTAATCAGTGAGGCACCTATCTCAGCGATCTGTCTAT
TTCGTTCATCCATAGTTGCCTGACTCCCCGTCGTGTAGATAACTACGATACGGGAGGGCTTACCATCTGG
CCCCAGTGCTGCAATGATACCGCGAGACCCACGCTCACCGGCTCCAGATTTATCAGCAATAAACCAGCCA
GCCGGAAGGGCCGAGCGCAGAAGTGGTCCTGCAACTTTATCCGCCTCCATCCAGTCTATTAATTGTTGCC
GGGAAGCTAGAGTAAGTAGTTCGCCAGTTAATAGTTTGCGCAACGTTGTTGCCATTGCTACAGGCATCGT
GGTGTCACGCTCGTCGTTTGGTATGGCTTCATTCAGCTCCGGTTCCCAACGATCAAGGCGAGTTACATGA
TCCCCCATGTTGTGCAAAAAAGCGGTTAGCTCCTTCGGTCCTCCGATCGTTGTCAGAAGTAAGTTGGCCG
CAGTGTTATCACTCATGGTTATGGCAGCACTGCATAATTCTCTTACTGTCATGCCATCCGTAAGATGCTT
TTCTGTGACTGGTGAGTACTCAACCAAGTCATTCTGAGAATAGTGTATGCGGCGACCGAGTTGCTCTTGC
CCGGCGTCAATACGGGATAATACCGCGCCACATAGCAGAACTTTAAAAGTGCTCATCATTGGAAAACGTT
CTTCGGGGCGAAAACTCTCAAGGATCTTACCGCTGTTGAGATCCAGTTCGATGTAACCCACTCGTGCACC
CAACTGATCTTCAGCATCTTTTACTTTCACCAGCGTTTCTGGGTGAGCAAAAACAGGAAGGCAAAATGCC
GCAAAAAAGGGAATAAGGGCGACACGGAAATGTTGAATACTCATACTCTTCCTTTTTCAATATTATTGAA
GCATTTATCAGGGTTATTGTCTCATGAGCGGATACATATTTGAATGTATTTAGAAAAATAAACAAATAGG
GGTTCCGCGCACATTTCCCCGAAAAGTGCCACCTGACGTCTAAGAAACCATTATTATCATGACATTAACC
TATAAAAATAGGCGTATCACGAGGCCCTTTCGTC
Features (pLannotate 1.2.2; 25 found; start..end, strand, type, name):
    137..236     +  misc_feature   bom (fragment): basis of mobility region from pBR322
    242..399     -  CDS            lacZα (fragment): LacZα fragment of β-galactosidase; lacZ fragment
    401..827     +  promoter       MT promoter: Drosophila metallothionein promoter
    845..898     +  sig_peptide    BiP signal sequence: Drosophila BiP signal sequence
    908..1032    +  protein_bind   attR1: mutant version of attR; recombination site for the Gateway® LR reaction LR Clonase™
   1057..1087    +  promoter       lac UV5 promoter: E. coli lac promoter with an "up" mutation
   1111..1140    +  promoter       cat promoter (fragment): promoter of the E. coli cat gene encoding chloramphenicol acetyltransferase
   1141..1800    +  CDS            CmR: chloramphenicol acetyltransferase; cat; confers resistance to chloramphenicol
   1979..2137    +  CDS            ccdA (fragment): CCDA_ECO57 - Also known as H, letA. Experimental evidence at protein level: Swiss-Prot protein existence level 1. Antitoxin component of a type II toxin-antitoxin (TA) system which inhibits the post-segregational killing (PSK) of plasmid-free cells, also referred to as a plasmid addiction system. Binds to and blocks the activity of CcdB; will also remove bound CcdB protein from the CcdB-GyrA complex by forming a CcdA-CcdB complex, a process termed rejuvenation. Functions as a transcriptional corepressor for the ccdAB operon, repression also requires CcdB (By similarity). From Escherichia coli
   2142..2444    +  CDS            ccdB: CCDB_ECOLI - Also known as G, letB, letD. Experimental evidence at protein level: Swiss-Prot protein existence level 1. Toxic component of a type II toxin-antitoxin (TA) system, functioning in plasmid maintainence. Responsible for the post- segregational killing (PSK) of plasmid-free cells, also referred to as a plasmid addiction system. Half-life of over 2 hours. Cell killing by CcdB is accompanied by filamentation, defects in chromosome and plasmid segregation, defects in cell division, formation of anucleate cells, decreased DNA synthesis and plasmid loss. Interferes with the activity of DN
   2488..2612    -  protein_bind   attR2: mutant version of attR; recombination site for the Gateway® LR reaction LR Clonase™
   2674..2853    +  CDS            Comp (fragment): COMP_RAT - Experimental evidence at protein level: Swiss-Prot protein existence level 1. May play a role in the structural integrity of cartilage via its interaction with other extracellular matrix proteins such as the collagens and fibronectin. Can mediate the interaction of chondrocytes with the cartilage extracellular matrix through interaction with cell surface integrin receptors. Could play a role in the pathogenesis of osteoarthritis. Potent suppressor of apoptosis in both primary chondrocytes and transformed cells. Suppresses apoptosis by blocking the activation of caspase-3 and by indu
   2841..4293    +  CDS            SEAP (fragment): secreted alkaline phosphatase from human placenta The natural enzyme has a C-terminal transmembrane sequence that is replaced by a GPI anchor.
   4330..4359    +  CDS            2xFLAG (fragment): two tandem FLAG® epitope tags
   4465..4599    -  polyA_signal   SV40 poly(A) signal: SV40 polyadenylation signal
   4622..4706    -  CDS            large T antigen (fragment): large T antigen from SV40 (simian virus 40)
   4706..4730    +  misc_feature   MCS (fragment): pUC18/19 multiple cloning site
   4767..4783    -  protein_bind   lac operator: The lac repressor binds to the lac operator to inhibit transcription in E. coli. This inhibition can be relieved by adding lactose or isopropyl-β-D-thiogalactopyranoside (IPTG). lac repressor encoded by lacI
   4791..4821    -  promoter       lac promoter: promoter for the E. coli lac operon
   4836..4857    -  protein_bind   CAP binding site: CAP binding activates transcription in the presence of cAMP. E. coli catabolite activator protein
   4870..4962    -  CDS            lacI (fragment): lac repressor; lacI; The lac repressor binds to the lac operator to inhibit transcription in E. coli. This inhibition can be relieved by adding lactose or isopropyl-β-D-thiogalactopyranoside (IPTG).
   5145..5733    -  rep_origin     ori: high-copy-number ColE1/pMB1/pBR322/pUC origin of replication
   5904..6764    -  CDS            AmpR: β-lactamase; bla; confers resistance to ampicillin, carbenicillin, and related antibiotics
   6765..6869    -  promoter       AmpR promoter: bla
   6964..35      +  CDS            rop (fragment) (across the origin): Rop protein, which maintains plasmids at low copy number; rop
