[The description below was written by a language model from this plasmid's Addgene catalogue record and pLannotate feature annotations shown in this document.]
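Description:
pECIA14 is an empty Gateway destination vector built on the pMT/BiP/V5/His A backbone for copper-inducible, secreted protein expression in Drosophila cell culture such as Schneider 2 (S2) cells. In E. coli it replicates from a high-copy ColE1/pUC-type origin and carries ampicillin resistance. The unrecombined vector also confers chloramphenicol resistance and encodes the CcdB toxin, so it must be maintained in a ccdB-tolerant strain. No selectable marker for insect cells appears in the record.

The expression unit begins with the Drosophila metallothionein promoter, induced by copper sulfate, followed by the Drosophila BiP signal peptide that directs the product into the secretory pathway and out to the medium. Downstream lies the Gateway cassette: attR1 and attR2 flank the chloramphenicol acetyltransferase gene and ccdB. An LR reaction with an entry clone replaces this cassette with the gene of interest, removing both chloramphenicol resistance and the toxin, so correct recombinants can then grow in standard strains under ampicillin selection alone. The insert is fused in frame to a C-terminal module listed as an HRV 3C protease cleavage site, the coiled-coil helix of rat COMP that assembles into pentamers, human placental alkaline phosphatase, a FLAG epitope and a hexahistidine tag, ending at an SV40 polyadenylation signal. The feature table annotates the COMP, phosphatase and FLAG segments but not the 3C site or the His tag, which are known only from the catalogue fields.

Pentamerization raises the avidity of weakly binding extracellular domains, while alkaline phosphatase provides an enzymatic readout. This fits the associated study, which mapped an extracellular interactome of immunoglobulin and LRR proteins to identify receptor–ligand pairs.
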