Addgene plasmid #47051: pECIA14
Purpose: (Empty Backbone) This is a Gateway destination vector for secreted expression in Drosophila cell culture by CuSO4 induction. Inserts will be pentamerized and tagged with Alkaline phosphatase, FLAG and His tags
Depositing lab: Chris Garcia. Depositing organization: Stanford University. Publication: An Extracellular Interactome of Immunoglobulin and LRR Proteins Reveals Receptor-Ligand Networks. Ozkan E, Carrillo RA, Eastman CL, Weiszmann R, Waghray D, Johnson KG, Zinn K, Celniker SE, Garcia KC. Cell. 2013 Jul 3;154(1):228-39. doi: 10.1016/j.cell.2013.06.006. PubMed 23827685.
Backbone
  Vector backbone: pMT/BiP/V5/His A
  Backbone manufacturer: Invitrogen
  Backbone size (bp): 5300
  Vector type: Insect Expression ; Secreted expression in Drosophila Culture
  Promoter: Metallothionein (Copper-Inducible)
  Tag / fusion protein: HRV 3C Protease Cleavage site (C terminal on backbone); Pentameric rat COMP helix (C terminal on backbone); Alkaline Phosphatase (human, placental) (C terminal on backbone); Flag (C terminal on backbone); Hexahistidine (C terminal on backbone)
Growth in bacteria
  Bacterial resistance: Chloramphenicol and Ampicillin, 25 & 100 μg/mL
  Growth temperature: 37°C
  Growth strain: ccdB Survival
  Copy number: High Copy
Gene/Insert
  Cloning method: Gateway Cloning
  Sequencing primers: 5′ MT-Upstream
Terms and licenses: Academic/Nonprofit Terms; Industry Terms: Not Available to Industry
Depositor comments: Inducible with 0.8 uM Copper Sulfate. Targets proteins to the extracellular millieu using the Drosophila melanogaster BiP signal peptide. Expresses in Drosophila melanogaster cell lines, such as Schneider 2 (S2) cells. Published in Ozkan et al, Cell 154(1): 228 (2013); PMID: 23827685; doi: 10.1016/j.cell.2013.06.006 After recombination, transform and grow in DH5alpha. The plasmid is no longer chloramphenicol resistant after recombination.
How to cite: pECIA14 was a gift from Chris Garcia (Addgene plasmid # 47051 ; http://n2t.net/addgene:47051 ; RRID:Addgene_47051)
