>Addgene plasmid #47051 | pECIA14 | addgene partial sequence | sequence record 69474 | Sp6
TGCCTGCAGGTCGACTGATCATAATCAGCCATACCACATTTGTAGAGGTTTTACTTGCTTTAAAAAACCT
CCCACACCTCCCCCTGAACCTGAAACATAAAATGAATGCAATTGTTGTTGTTAACTTGTTTATTGCAGCT
TATAATGGTTACAAATAAAGCAATAGCATCACAAATTTCACAAATAAAGCATTTTTTTCACTGCATTCTA
GTTGTGGTTTGTCCAAACTCATCAATGTATCTTATCATGTCTGGATCCTCGATCGAGGCTGATCAGCGAG
CTCAGGCCTTAGAAGGCACAGTCGAGGCTGATCAGCGGGTTTAAACTCAATGGTGATGGTGATGATGACC
GGTGCCGCTGGCCTTATCATCATCATCCTTGTAATCGTTATCGCCGGAGGTGCTTCCTCTAGAACCCGGG
TGCGCGGCGTCGGTGGTGCCGGCGGGGGGCGCCAGGTCGCAGGCGGTGTAGGGCTCCAGGCAGGCGGCGA
AGGCCATGACGTGCGCTATGAAGGTCTGCTCCTGCACGCCGTGAACCAGGTGCGCCTGCGGGCCGCGCGC
GAACACCGCCACGTCCTCGCCTGCGTGGGTCTCTTCGTCCAGGGGCACTGCTGACTGCTGCCGATACTCG
GGGCTCCCGCTCTCGCTCTCGGTAACATCCGGCCGGGCGCCGTCCTTGAGCACATAGCCTGGACCGTTTC
CGTATAGGAGGACCGTGTAGGCCTTCCTGTCCCGGGCCTTGCCAGGGGCCAGCCCGAAGATGGAGCTCCC
TCGCAGGGGGTAGCCTCCGAAGGAGAAGACGTGGGAGTGGTCGGCAGTGACGAGGCTCAGCGTGTCCTCC
TCGCTGGTGAGCTGGCCCGCCCTCTCAATGGCGTCGTCGAACATGATCGTCTCAGTCAGTGCCCGGTAAG
CCCTGCTTTCATGATGACCATGGTCGATGCGAC
