>Addgene plasmid #47051 | pECIA14 | addgene partial sequence | sequence record 69884 | CAT-R 5'-GCAACTGACTGAAATGCCTC-3'
GATTTTTTTCTCCATTTTAGCTTCCTTAGCTCCTGAAAATCTCGACGGATCCTAACTCAAAATCCACACA
TTATACGAGCCGGAAGCATAAAGTGTAAAGCCTGGGGTGCCTAATGCGGCCGCCATAGTGACTGGATATG
TTGTGTTTTACAGTATTATGTAGTCTGTTTTTTATGCAAAATCTAATTTAATATATTGATATTTATATCA
TTTTACGTTTCTCGTTCAGCTTTTTTGTACAAACTTGTTGATGATCTCCCGAGCGAGAGGCCAACAAAGG
CCACGACGGCCAGTAATATGCATAACTTCATATTGAGATCGGATCCCCCCTTTAGTTGCACTGAGATGAT
TCACTTGATTTTGCTGCTGACCACAACTGATGCACATTGGCCAGATGCTCTCGGTTTTATACATTTTGGA
AACGCGGCTTTACACACGGGTCTTTCGTTCGATTCACCTCTTTTGCACACGCCGGCCGGCTCCAAATTCG
AGTGGAGACGTGTGCAGAAGCTTTTGTTCTGCCCGCGAAGAATTGGTTCGGTTCTCCACTTTGGGGACTT
GTATGGGATGCAAAGCTCTTGGTGGGGCACATGGGGCATGCGCAGGCACTCTTACTTGCGTACCACATAT
GTATGGGGGTGGCGGTGGGCGGTGGGGGGCCGGAGTTCTGGGTCTCTTATCGGAACCAGAGGATAGGACG
GCCTGCAGCAAAGAGCTAGTCACATCGGGCACCACATCCTGTCCTGCAACGAATTAATTCACTGGCCGTC
