>Addgene plasmid #47051 | pECIA14 | addgene partial sequence | sequence record 69887 | ccdb-fwd 5'-GCATGATGACCACCGATATG-3'
TGGCTGATCTCAGCCACCGCGAAAATGACATCAAAAACGCCATTAACCTGATGTTCTGGGGAATATAAAT
GTCAGGCTCCCTTATACACAGCCAGTCTGCAGGTCGACCATAGTGACTGGATATGTTGTGTTTTACAGTA
TTATGTAGTCTGTTTTTTATGCAAAATCTAATTTAATATATTGATATTTATATCATTTTACGTTTCTCGT
TCAGCTTTCTTGTACAAAGTGGTTGATATCCAGCACAGTGGCGGCCGCCTGGAGGTGCTGTTCCAGGGAC
CAAGCGGCAATCCCGGCGGCGATCTGGCCCCCCAGATGCTGCGCGAGCTGCAGGAGACCAATGCCGCCCT
GCAGGACGTGCGCGAGCTGCTGCGCCACCGCGTGAAGGAGATCACCTTCCTGAAGAACACCGTGATGGAG
TGCGACGCCTGCGGCATGCAGCCCTCTAGAGGCTCCGGCTCCATCATCCCAGTTGAGGAGGAGAACCCGG
ACTTCTGGAACCGCGAGGCAGCCGAGGCCCTGGGTGCCGCCAAGAAGCTGCAGCCTGCACAGACAGCCGC
CAAGAACCTCATCATCTTCCTGGGCGATGGGATGGGGGTGTCTACGGTGACAGCTGCCAGGATCCTAAAA
GGGCAGAAGAAGGACAAACTGGGGCCTGAGATACCCCTGGCCATGGACCGCTTCCCATATGTGGCTCTGT
CCAAGACATACAATGTAGACAAACATGTGCCAGACAGTGGAGCCACAGCCACGGCCTACCTGTGCGGGGT
CAAGGGCAACTTCCAGACCATTGGCTTGAGTGCAGCCGCCCGCTTTAACCAGTGCAACACGACACGC
