>Addgene plasmid #47051 | pECIA14 | addgene partial sequence | sequence record 69888 | EBV-rev 5'-GTGGTTTGTCCAAACTCATC-3'
GGCTGATCAGCGAGCTCAGGCCTTAGAAGGCACAGTCGAGGCTGATCAGCGGGTTTAAACTCAATGGTGA
TGGTGATGATGACCGGTGCCGCTGGCCTTATCATCATCATCCTTGTAATCGTTATCGCCGGAGGTGCTTC
CTCTAGAACCCGGGTGCGCGGCGTCGGTGGTGCCGGCGGGGGGCGCCAGGTCGCAGGCGGTGTAGGGCTC
CAGGCAGGCGGCGAAGGCCATGACGTGCGCTATGAAGGTCTGCTCCTGCACGCCGTGAACCAGGTGCGCC
TGCGGGCCGCGCGCGAACACCGCCACGTCCTCGCCTGCGTGGGTCTCTTCGTCCAGGGGCACTGCTGACT
GCTGCCGATACTCGGGGCTCCCGCTCTCGCTCTCGGTAACATCCGGCCGGGCGCCGTCCTTGAGCACATA
GCCTGGACCGTTTCCGTATAGGAGGACCGTGTAGGCCTTCCTGTCCCGGGCCTTGCCAGGGGCCAGCCCG
AAGATGGAGCTCCCTCGCAGGGGGTAGCCTCCGAAGGAGAAGACGTGGGAGTGGTCGGCAGTGACGAGGC
TCAGCGTGTCCTCCTCGCTGGTGAGCTGGCCCGCCCTCTCAATGGCGTCGTCGAACATGATCGTCTCAGT
CAGTGCCCGGTAAGCCCTGCTTTCATGATGACCATGGTCGATGCGACCACCCTCCACGAAGAGGAAGAAG
CCGCGGGGGTTCCTGCTCAGCAGGCGCAGGGCAGCCTCTGTCATCTCCATCAGGGAGGGGTCCAGTGTGG
AGTCTCGGTGGATCTCGTATTTCATGTCTCCAGGCTCAAAGA
